Addgene plasmid #32632: pcDNA-SADB19L
Depositing lab: Edward Callaway. Depositing organization: Salk Institute for Biological Studies. Publication: New rabies virus variants for monitoring and manipulating activity and gene expression in defined neural circuits. Osakada F, Mori T, Cetin AH, Marshel JH, Virgen B, Callaway EM. Neuron. 2011 Aug 25;71(4):617-31. 10.1016/j.neuron.2011.07.005 PubMed 21867879.
Backbone
  Vector backbone: pcDNA3.1
  Backbone manufacturer: Invitrogen
  Backbone size w/o insert (bp): 5428
  Vector type: Mammalian Expression
  Selectable markers: Zeocin
Growth in bacteria
  Bacterial resistance: Ampicillin, 100 μg/mL
  Growth temperature: 37°C
  Growth strain: DH5alpha
  Copy number: High Copy
Gene/Insert
  Gene/Insert name: SADB19L (alt name: Rabies viral RNA polymerase)
  Species: Rabies Virus
  Insert size (bp): 6400
  Promoter: CMV
  Cloning method: Restriction Enzyme; 5′ cloning site NA (unknown if destroyed); 3′ cloning site NA (unknown if destroyed)
  Sequencing primers: 5′ CMV-F; 3′ BGH-rev
Terms and licenses: Academic/Nonprofit Terms; Industry Terms: Not Available to Industry
How to cite: pcDNA-SADB19L was a gift from Edward Callaway (Addgene plasmid # 32632 ; http://n2t.net/addgene:32632 ; RRID:Addgene_32632)
