[The description below was written by a language model from this plasmid's Addgene catalogue record and pLannotate feature annotations shown in this document.]
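Description:
pcDNA-SADB19L is a mammalian expression plasmid built on the Invitrogen pcDNA3.1 backbone that carries the L gene of rabies virus strain SAD B19, which encodes the large viral RNA-dependent RNA polymerase. The sequenced plasmid is about 11.4 kb. It is maintained at high copy in E. coli through a ColE1/pUC-type origin and selected with ampicillin via the β-lactamase gene. An f1 origin is also present. For selection in mammalian cells the backbone carries a Zeocin resistance cassette, in which the Sh ble gene sits behind tandem SV40 early and bacterial EM7 promoters and is followed by an SV40 polyadenylation signal.

The roughly 6.4 kb L open reading frame sits downstream of the human cytomegalovirus immediate-early enhancer and promoter and is terminated by the bovine growth hormone polyadenylation signal, giving strong constitutive expression in transfected cells. A T7 promoter lies between the CMV promoter and the coding sequence, as is standard in this backbone. No epitope tags or reporters are annotated on the insert. Several short annotated fragments (a truncated HIV-1 LTR, a partial SV40 promoter, lac regulatory elements, lacI and bom pieces) are most likely backbone remnants or chance matches rather than functional parts.

In rabies virus the L protein copies and transcribes the nucleoprotein-encapsidated genomic RNA. The associated publication describes new rabies virus variants for monitoring and manipulating neural circuits, so this plasmid most plausibly supplies L in trans as a helper when recombinant SAD B19 virus is recovered from cloned cDNA, although the record does not state this use explicitly.
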