Features (pLannotate 1.2.2; 21 found; start..end, strand, type, name):
      1..380     +  enhancer       CMV enhancer: human cytomegalovirus immediate early enhancer
    381..584     +  promoter       CMV promoter: human cytomegalovirus (CMV) immediate early promoter
    580..613     +  LTR            5' LTR (truncated) (fragment): truncated 5' long terminal repeat (LTR) from HIV-1
    629..647     +  promoter       T7 promoter: promoter for bacteriophage T7 RNA polymerase
    723..7103    +  CDS            L: L_RABVS - Experimental evidence at protein level: Swiss-Prot protein existence level 1. RNA-directed RNA polymerase that catalyzes the replication of viral genomic RNA. The template is composed of the viral RNA tightly encapsidated by the nucleoprotein (N). The replicase mode is dependent on intracellular N protein concentration. In this mode, the polymerase replicates the whole viral genome without recognizing transcriptional signals, and the replicated genome is not caped or polyadenylated. From Rabies virus (strain SAD B19) (RABV).
   7211..7435    +  polyA_signal   bGH poly(A) signal: bovine growth hormone polyadenylation signal
   7439..7460    +  promoter       SV40 promoter (fragment): SV40 enhancer and early promoter
   7481..7909    +  rep_origin     f1 ori (sequence partly withheld): f1 bacteriophage origin of replication; arrow indicates direction of (+) strand synthesis
   7923..8252    +  promoter       SV40 promoter: SV40 enhancer and early promoter
   8300..8347    +  promoter       EM7 promoter: synthetic bacterial promoter&nbsp
   8366..8740    +  CDS            BleoR: antibiotic-binding protein; Sh ble from Streptoalloteichus hindustanus; confers resistance to bleomycin, phleomycin, and Zeocin™
   8750..8875    +  CDS            ble (fragment): BLE_KLEPN - Experimental evidence at protein level: Swiss-Prot protein existence level 1. Binding protein with a strong affinity to the bleomycin family of antibiotics. Binds to CL990; an antimitotic-antibiotic compound. From Klebsiella pneumoniae.
   8870..8991    +  polyA_signal   SV40 poly(A) signal: SV40 polyadenylation signal
   9062..9084    -  protein_bind   lac operator (fragment): The lac repressor binds to the lac operator to inhibit transcription in E. coli. This inhibition can be relieved by adding lactose or isopropyl-β-D-thiogalactopyranoside (IPTG). lac repressor encoded by lacI
   9088..9118    -  promoter       lac promoter: promoter for the E. coli lac operon
   9133..9154    -  protein_bind   CAP binding site: CAP binding activates transcription in the presence of cAMP. E. coli catabolite activator protein
   9167..9259    -  CDS            lacI (fragment): lac repressor; lacI; The lac repressor binds to the lac operator to inhibit transcription in E. coli. This inhibition can be relieved by adding lactose or isopropyl-β-D-thiogalactopyranoside (IPTG).
   9442..10030   -  rep_origin     ori: high-copy-number ColE1/pMB1/pBR322/pUC origin of replication
  10201..11061   -  CDS            AmpR: β-lactamase; bla; confers resistance to ampicillin, carbenicillin, and related antibiotics
  11062..11166   -  promoter       AmpR promoter: bla
  11225..11277   -  misc_feature   bom (fragment): basis of mobility region from pBR322
>Addgene plasmid #32632 | pcDNA-SADB19L | addgene full sequence | sequence record 204098 | Addgene NGS Result
GACATTGATTATTGACTAGTTATTAATAGTAATCAATTACGGGGTCATTAGTTCATAGCCCATATATGGA
GTTCCGCGTTACATAACTTACGGTAAATGGCCCGCCTGGCTGACCGCCCAACGACCCCCGCCCATTGACG
TCAATAATGACGTATGTTCCCATAGTAACGCCAATAGGGACTTTCCATTGACGTCAATGGGTGGAGTATT
TACGGTAAACTGCCCACTTGGCAGTACATCAAGTGTATCATATGCCAAGTACGCCCCCTATTGACGTCAA
TGACGGTAAATGGCCCGCCTGGCATTATGCCCAGTACATGACCTTATGGGACTTTCCTACTTGGCAGTAC
ATCTACGTATTAGTCATCGCTATTACCATGGTGATGCGGTTTTGGCAGTACATCAATGGGCGTGGATAGC
GGTTTGACTCACGGGGATTTCCAAGTCTCCACCCCATTGACGTCAATGGGAGTTTGTTTTGGCACCAAAA
TCAACGGGACTTTCCAAAATGTCGTAACAACTCCGCCCCATTGACGCAAATGGGCGGTAGGCGTGTACGG
TGGGAGGTCTATATAAGCAGAGCTCTCTGGCTAACTAGAGAACCCACTGCTTACTGGCTTATCGAAATTA
ATACGACTCACTATAGGGAGACCCAAGCTGGCTAGCGTTTAAACTTAAGCTTGGTACCTGGCAACACTTC
TCAACCTGAGACTTACTTCAAGATGCTCGATCCTGGAGAGGTCTATGATGACCCTATTGACCCAATCGAG
TTAGAGGCTGAACCCAGAGGAACCCCCATTGTCCCCAACATCTTGAGGAACTCTGACTACAATCTCAACT
CTCCTTTGATAGAAGATCCTGCTAGACTAATGTTAGAATGGTTAAAAACAGGGAATAGACCTTATCGGAT
GACTCTAACAGACAATTGCTCCAGGTCTTTCAGAGTTTTGAAAGATTATTTCAAGAAGGTAGATTTGGGT
TCTCTCAAGGTGGGCGGAATGGCTGCACAGTCAATGATTTCTCTCTGGTTATATGGTGCCCACTCTGAAT
CCAACAGGAGCCGGAGATGTATAACAGACTTGGCCCATTTCTATTCCAAGTCGTCCCCCATAGAGAAGCT
GTTGAATCTCACGCTAGGAAATAGAGGGCTGAGAATCCCCCCAGAGGGAGTGTTAAGTTGCCTTGAGAGG
GTTGATTATGATAATGCATTTGGAAGGTATCTTGCCAACACGTATTCCTCTTACTTGTTCTTCCATGTAA
TCACCTTATACATGAACGCCCTAGACTGGGATGAAGAAAAGACCATCCTAGCATTATGGAAAGATTTAAC
CTCAGTGGACATCGGGAAGGACTTGGTAAAGTTCAAAGACCAAATATGGGGACTGCTGATCGTGACAAAG
GACTTTGTTTACTCCCAAAGTTCCAATTGTCTTTTTGACAGAAACTACACACTTATGCTAAAAGATCTTT
TCTTGTCTCGCTTCAACTCCTTAATGGTCTTGCTCTCTCCCCCAGAGCCCCGATACTCAGATGACTTGAT
ATCTCAACTATGCCAGCTGTACATTGCTGGGGATCAAGTCTTGTCTATGTGTGGAAACTCCGGCTATGAA
GTCATCAAAATATTGGAGCCATATGTCGTGAATAGTTTAGTCCAGAGAGCAGAAAAGTTTAGGCCTCTCA
TTCATTCCTTGGGAGACTTTCCTGTATTTATAAAAGACAAGGTAAGTCAACTTGAAGAGACGTTCGGTCC
CTGTGCAAGAAGGTTCTTTAGGGCTCTGGATCAATTCGACAACATACATGACTTGGTTTTTGTGTTTGGC
TGTTACAGGCATTGGGGGCACCCATATATAGATTATCGAAAGGGTCTGTCAAAACTATATGATCAGGTTC
ACCTTAAAAAAATGATAGATAAGTCCTACCAGGAGTGCTTAGCAAGCGACCTAGCCAGGAGGATCCTTAG
ATGGGGTTTTGATAAGTACTCCAAGTGGTATCTGGATTCAAGATTCCTAGCCCGAGACCACCCCTTGACT
CCTTATATCAAAACCCAAACATGGCCACCCAAACATATTGTAGACTTGGTGGGGGATACATGGCACAAGC
TCCCGATCACGCAGATCTTTGAGATTCCTGAATCAATGGATCCGTCAGAAATATTGGATGACAAATCACA
TTCTTTCACCAGAACGAGACTAGCTTCTTGGCTGTCAGAAAACCGAGGGGGGCCTGTTCCTAGCGAAAAA
GTTATTATCACGGCCCTGTCTAAGCCGCCTGTCAATCCCCGAGAGTTTCTGAGGTCTATAGACCTCGGAG
GATTGCCAGATGAAGACTTGATAATTGGCCTCAAGCCAAAGGAACGGGAATTGAAGATTGAAGGTCGATT
CTTTGCTCTAATGTCATGGAATCTAAGATTGTATTTTGTCATCACTGAAAAACTCTTGGCCAACTACATC
TTGCCACTTTTTGACGCGCTGACTATGACAGACAACCTGAACAAGGTGTTTAAAAAGCTGATCGACAGGG
TCACCGGGCAAGGGCTTTTGGACTATTCAAGGGTCACATATGCATTTCACCTGGACTATGAAAAGTGGAA
CAACCATCAAAGATTAGAGTCAACAGAGGATGTATTTTCTGTCCTAGATCAAGTGTTTGGATTGAAGAGA
GTGTTTTCTAGAACACACGAGTTTTTTCAAAAGGCCTGGATCTATTATTCAGACAGATCAGACCTCATCG
GGTTACGGGAGGATCAAATATACTGCTTAGATGCGTCCAACGGCCCAACCTGTTGGAATGGCCAGGATGG
CGGGCTAGAAGGCTTACGGCAGAAGGGCTGGAGTCTAGTCAGCTTATTGATGATAGATAGAGAATCTCAA
ATCAGGAACACAAGAACCAAAATACTAGCTCAAGGAGACAACCAGGTTTTATGTCCGACATACATGTTGT
CGCCAGGGCTATCTCAAGAGGGGCTCCTCTATGAATTGGAGAGAATATCAAGGAATGCACTTTCGATATA
CAGAGCCGTCGAGGAAGGGGCATCTAAGCTAGGGCTGATCATCAAGAAAGAAGAGACCATGTGTAGTTAT
GACTTCCTCATCTATGGAAAAACCCCTTTGTTTAGAGGTAACATATTGGTGCCTGAGTCCAAAAGATGGG
CCAGAGTCTCTTGCGTCTCTAATGACCAAATAGTCAACCTCGCCAATATAATGTCGACAGTGTCCACCAA
TGCGCTAACAGTGGCACAACACTCTCAATCTTTGATCAAACCGATGAGGGATTTTCTGCTCATGTCAGTA
CAGGCAGTCTTTCACTACCTGCTATTTAGCCCAATCTTAAAGGGAAGAGTTTACAAGATTCTGAGCGCTG
AAGGGGAGAGCTTTCTCCTAGCCATGTCAAGGATAATCTATCTAGATCCTTCTTTGGGAGGGATATCTGG
AATGTCCCTCGGAAGATTCCATATACGACAGTTCTCAGACCCTGTCTCTGAAGGGTTATCCTTCTGGAGA
GAGATCTGGTTAAGCTCCCAAGAGTCCTGGATTCACGCGTTGTGTCAAGAGGCTGGAAACCCAGATCTTG
GAGAGAGAACACTCGAGAGCTTCACTCGCCTTCTAGAAGATCCGACCACCTTAAATATCAGAGGAGGGGC
CAGTCCTACCATTCTACTCAAGGATGCAATCAGAAAGGCTTTATATGACGAGGTGGACAAGGTGGAAAAT
TCAGAGTTTCGAGAGGCAATCCTGTTGTCCAAGACCCATAGAGATAATTTTATACTCTTCTTAATATCTG
TTGAGCCTCTGTTTCCTCGATTTCTCAGTGAGCTATTCAGTTCGTCTTTTTTGGGAATCCCCGAGTCAAT
CATTGGATTGATACAAAACTCCCGAACGATAAGAAGGCAGTTTAGAAAGAGTCTCTCAAAAACTTTAGAA
GAATCCTTCTACAACTCAGAGATCCACGGGATTAGTCGGATGACCCAGACACCTCAGAGGGTTGGGGGGG
TGTGGCCTTGCTCTTCAGAGAGGGCAGATCTACTTAGGGAGATCTCTTGGGGAAGAAAAGTGGTAGGCAC
GACAGTTCCTCACCCTTCTGAGATGTTGGGATTACTTCCCAAGTCCTCTATTTCTTGCACTTGTGGAGCA
ACAGGAGGAGGCAATCCTAGAGTTTCTGTATCAGTACTCCCGTCCTTTGATCAGTCATTTTTTTCACGAG
GCCCCCTAAAGGGATACTTGGGCTCGTCCACCTCTATGTCGACCCAGCTATTCCATGCATGGGAAAAAGT
CACTAATGTTCATGTGGTGAAGAGAGCTCTATCGTTAAAAGAATCTATAAACTGGTTCATTACTAGAGAT
TCCAACTTGGCTCAAGCTCTAATTAGGAACATTATGTCTCTGACAGGCCCTGATTTCCCTCTAGAGGAGG
CCCCTGTCTTCAAAAGGACGGGGTCAGCCTTGCATAGGTTCAAGTCTGCCAGATACAGCGAAGGAGGGTA
TTCTTCTGTCTGCCCGAACCTCCTCTCTCATATTTCTGTTAGTACAGACACCATGTCTGATTTGACCCAA
GACGGGAAGAACTACGATTTCATGTTCCAGCCATTGATGCTTTATGCACAGACATGGACATCAGAGCTGG
TACAGAGAGACACAAGGCTAAGAGACTCTACGTTTCATTGGCACCTCCGATGCAACAGGTGTGTGAGACC
CATTGACGACGTGACCCTGGAGACCTCTCAGATCTTCGAGTTTCCGGATGTGTCGAAAAGAATATCCAGA
ATGGTTTCTGGGGCTGTGCCTCACTTCCAGAGGCTTCCCGATATCCGTCTGAGACCAGGAGATTTTGAAT
CTCTAAGCGGTAGAGAAAAGTCTCACCATATCGGATCAGCTCAGGGGCTCTTATACTCAATCTTAGTGGC
AATTCACGACTCAGGATACAATGATGGAACCATCTTCCCTGTCAACATATACGGCAAGGTTTCCCCTAGA
GACTATTTGAGAGGGCTCGCAAGGGGAGTATTGATAGGATCCTCGATTTGCTTCTTGACAAGAATGACAA
ATATCAATATTAATAGACCTCTTGAATTGGTCTCAGGGGTAATCTCATATATTCTCCTGAGGCTAGATAA
CCATCCCTCCTTGTACATAATGCTCAGAGAACCGTCTCTTAGAGGAGAGATATTTTCTATCCCTCAGAAA
ATCCCCGCCGCTTATCCAACCACTATGAAAGAAGGCAACAGATCAATCTTGTGTTATCTCCAACATGTGC
TACGCTATGAGCGAGAGATAATCACGGCGTCTCCAGAGAATGACTGGCTATGGATCTTTTCAGACTTTAG
AAGTGCCAAAATGACGTACCTATCCCTCATTACTTACCAGTCTCATCTTCTACTCCAGAGGGTTGAGAGA
AACCTATCTAAGAGTATGAGAGATAACCTGCGACAATTGAGTTCTTTGATGAGGCAGGTGCTGGGCGGGC
ACGGAGAAGATACCTTAGAGTCAGACGACAACATTCAACGACTGCTAAAAGACTCTTTACGAAGGACAAG
ATGGGTGGATCAAGAGGTGCGCCATGCAGCTAGAACCATGACTGGAGATTACAGCCCCAACAAGAAGGTG
TCCCGTAAGGTAGGATGTTCAGAATGGGTCTGCTCTGCTCAACAGGTTGCAGTCTCTACCTCAGCAAACC
CGGCCCCTGTCTCGGAGCTTGACATAAGGGCCCTCTCTAAGAGGTTCCAGAACCCTTTGATCTCGGGCTT
GAGAGTGGTTCAGTGGGCAACCGGTGCTCATTATAAGCTTAAGCCTATTCTAGATGATCTCAATGTTTTC
CCATCTCTCTGCCTTGTAGTTGGGGACGGGTCAGGGGGGATATCAAGGGCAGTCCTCAACATGTTTCCAG
ATGCCAAGCTTGTGTTCAACAGTCTTTTAGAGGTGAATGACCTGATGGCTTCCGGAACACATCCACTGCC
TCCTTCAGCAATCATGAGGGGAGGAAATGATATCGTCTCCAGAGTGATAGATCTTGACTCAATCTGGGAA
AAACCGTCCGACTTGAGAAACTTGGCAACCTGGAAATACTTCCAGTCAGTCCAAAAGCAGGTCAACATGT
CCTATGACCTCATTATTTGCGATGCAGAAGTTACTGACATTGCATCTATCAACCGGATCACCCTGTTAAT
GTCCGATTTTGCATTGTCTATAGATGGACCACTCTATTTGGTCTTCAAAACTTATGGGACTATGCTAGTA
AATCCAAACTACAAGGCTATTCAACACCTGTCAAGAGCGTTCCCCTCGGTCACAGGGTTTATCACCCAAG
TAACTTCGTCTTTTTCATCTGAGCTCTACCTCCGATTCTCCAAACGAGGGAAGTTTTTCAGAGATGCTGA
GTACTTGACCTCTTCCACCCTTCGAGAAATGAGCCTTGTGTTATTCAATTGTAGCAGCCCCAAGAGTGAG
ATGCAGAGAGCTCGTTCCTTGAACTATCAGGATCTTGTGAGAGGATTTCCTGAAGAAATCATATCAAATC
CTTACAATGAGATGATCATAACTCTGATTGACAGTGATGTAGAATCTTTTCTAGTCCACAAGATGGTTGA
TGATCTTGAGTTACAGAGGGGAACTCTGTCTAAAGTGGCTATCATTATAGCCATCATGATAGTTTTCTCC
AACAGAGTCTTCAACGTTTCCAAACCCCTAACTGACCCCTCGTTCTATCCACCGTCTGATCCCAAAATCC
TGAGGCACTTCAACATATGTTGCAGTACTATGATGTATCTATCTACTGCTTTAGGTGACGTCCCTAGCTT
CGCAAGACTTCACGACCTGTATAACAGACCTATAACTTATTACTTCAGAAAGCAAGTCATTCGAGGGAAC
GTTTATCTATCTTGGAGTTGGTCCAACGACACCTCAGTGTTCAAAAGGGTAGCCTGTAATTCTAGCCTGA
GTCTGTCATCTCACTGGATCAGGTTGATTTACAAGATAGTGAAGACTACCAGACTCGTTGGCAGCATCAA
GGATCTATCCAGAGAAGTGGAAAGACACCTTCATAGGTACAACAGGTGGATCACCCTAGAGGATATCAGA
TCTAGATCATCCCTACTAGACTACAGTTGCCTGTGAACCGGATACTCCTGGAAGCCTGAAGGGCGAATTC
TGCAGATATCCAGCACAGTGGCGGCCGCTCGAGTCTAGAGGGCCCGTTTAAACCCGCTGATCAGCCTCGA
CTGTGCCTTCTAGTTGCCAGCCATCTGTTGTTTGCCCCTCCCCCGTGCCTTCCTTGACCCTGGAAGGTGC
CACTCCCACTGTCCTTTCCTAATAAAATGAGGAAATTGCATCGCATTGTCTGAGTAGGTGTCATTCTATT
CTGGGGGGTGGGGTGGGGCAGGACAGCAAGGGGGAGGATTGGGAAGACAATAGCAGGCATGCTGGGGATG
CGGTGGGCTCTATGGCTTCTGAGGCGGAAAGAACCAGCTGGGGCTCTAGGGGGTATCCCC
[124 nt withheld, positions 7481-7604]
C
[91 nt withheld, positions 7606-7696]
A
[49 nt withheld, positions 7698-7746]
CCTTTGACGTTGGAGTCCACGTTCTTT
[37 nt withheld, positions 7774-7810]
ACCCTATCTCGGTCTATTCTTTTGATTTATAAGGGATTTTGCCGATTTCGGCCTATTGGTTAAAAAATGA
GCTGATTTAACAAAAATTTAACGCGAATTAATTCTGTGGAATGTGTGTCAGTTAGGGTGTGGAAAGTCCC
CAGGCTCCCCAGCAGGCAGAAGTATGCAAAGCATGCATCTCAATTAGTCAGCAACCAGGTGTGGAAAGTC
CCCAGGCTCCCCAGCAGGCAGAAGTATGCAAAGCATGCATCTCAATTAGTCAGCAACCATAGTCCCGCCC
CTAACTCCGCCCATCCCGCCCCTAACTCCGCCCAGTTCCGCCCATTCTCCGCCCCATGGCTGACTAATTT
TTTTTATTTATGCAGAGGCCGAGGCCGCCTCTGCCTCTGAGCTATTCCAGAAGTAGTGAGGAGGCTTTTT
TGGAGGCCTAGGCTTTTGCAAAAAGCTCCCGGGAGCTTGTATATCCATTTTCGGATCTGATCAGCACGTG
TTGACAATTAATCATCGGCATAGTATATCGGCATAGTATAATACGACAAGGTGAGGAACTAAACCATGGC
CAAGTTGACCAGTGCCGTTCCGGTGCTCACCGCGCGCGACGTCGCCGGAGCGGTCGAGTTCTGGACCGAC
CGGCTCGGGTTCTCCCGGGACTTCGTGGAGGACGACTTCGCCGGTGTGGTCCGGGACGACGTGACCCTGT
TCATCAGCGCGGTCCAGGACCAGGTGGTGCCGGACAACACCCTGGCCTGGGTGTGGGTGCGCGGCCTGGA
CGAGCTGTACGCCGAGTGGTCGGAGGTCGTGTCCACGAACTTCCGGGACGCCTCCGGGCCGGCCATGACC
GAGATCGGCGAGCAGCCGTGGGGGCGGGAGTTCGCCCTGCGCGACCCGGCCGGCAACTGCGTGCACTTCG
TGGCCGAGGAGCAGGACTGACACGTGCTACGAGATTTCGATTCCACCGCCGCCTTCTATGAAAGGTTGGG
CTTCGGAATCGTTTTCCGGGACGCCGGCTGGATGATCCTCCAGCGCGGGGATCTCATGCTGGAGTTCTTC
GCCCACCCCAACTTGTTTATTGCAGCTTATAATGGTTACAAATAAAGCAATAGCATCACAAATTTCACAA
ATAAAGCATTTTTTTCACTGCATTCTAGTTGTGGTTTGTCCAAACTCATCAATGTATCTTATCATGTCTG
TATACCGTCGACCTCTAGCTAGAGCTTGGCGTAATCATGGTCATAGCTGTTTCCTGTGTGAAATTGTTAT
CCGCTCACAATTCCACACAACATACGAGCCGGAAGCATAAAGTGTAAAGCCTGGGGTGCCTAATGAGTGA
GCTAACTCACATTAATTGCGTTGCGCTCACTGCCCGCTTTCCAGTCGGGAAACCTGTCGTGCCAGCTGCA
TTAATGAATCGGCCAACGCGCGGGGAGAGGCGGTTTGCGTATTGGGCGCTCTTCCGCTTCCTCGCTCACT
GACTCGCTGCGCTCGGTCGTTCGGCTGCGGCGAGCGGTATCAGCTCACTCAAAGGCGGTAATACGGTTAT
CCACAGAATCAGGGGATAACGCAGGAAAGAACATGTGAGCAAAAGGCCAGCAAAAGGCCAGGAACCGTAA
AAAGGCCGCGTTGCTGGCGTTTTTCCATAGGCTCCGCCCCCCTGACGAGCATCACAAAAATCGACGCTCA
AGTCAGAGGTGGCGAAACCCGACAGGACTATAAAGATACCAGGCGTTTCCCCCTGGAAGCTCCCTCGTGC
GCTCTCCTGTTCCGACCCTGCCGCTTACCGGATACCTGTCCGCCTTTCTCCCTTCGGGAAGCGTGGCGCT
TTCTCATAGCTCACGCTGTAGGTATCTCAGTTCGGTGTAGGTCGTTCGCTCCAAGCTGGGCTGTGTGCAC
GAACCCCCCGTTCAGCCCGACCGCTGCGCCTTATCCGGTAACTATCGTCTTGAGTCCAACCCGGTAAGAC
ACGACTTATCGCCACTGGCAGCAGCCACTGGTAACAGGATTAGCAGAGCGAGGTATGTAGGCGGTGCTAC
AGAGTTCTTGAAGTGGTGGCCTAACTACGGCTACACTAGAAGAACAGTATTTGGTATCTGCGCTCTGCTG
AAGCCAGTTACCTTCGGAAAAAGAGTTGGTAGCTCTTGATCCGGCAAACAAACCACCGCTGGTAGCGGTG
GTTTTTTTGTTTGCAAGCAGCAGATTACGCGCAGAAAAAAAGGATCTCAAGAAGATCCTTTGATCTTTTC
TACGGGGTCTGACGCTCAGTGGAACGAAAACTCACGTTAAGGGATTTTGGTCATGAGATTATCAAAAAGG
ATCTTCACCTAGATCCTTTTAAATTAAAAATGAAGTTTTAAATCAATCTAAAGTATATATGAGTAAACTT
GGTCTGACAGTTACCAATGCTTAATCAGTGAGGCACCTATCTCAGCGATCTGTCTATTTCGTTCATCCAT
AGTTGCCTGACTCCCCGTCGTGTAGATAACTACGATACGGGAGGGCTTACCATCTGGCCCCAGTGCTGCA
ATGATACCGCGAGACCCACGCTCACCGGCTCCAGATTTATCAGCAATAAACCAGCCAGCCGGAAGGGCCG
AGCGCAGAAGTGGTCCTGCAACTTTATCCGCCTCCATCCAGTCTATTAATTGTTGCCGGGAAGCTAGAGT
AAGTAGTTCGCCAGTTAATAGTTTGCGCAACGTTGTTGCCATTGCTACAGGCATCGTGGTGTCACGCTCG
TCGTTTGGTATGGCTTCATTCAGCTCCGGTTCCCAACGATCAAGGCGAGTTACATGATCCCCCATGTTGT
GCAAAAAAGCGGTTAGCTCCTTCGGTCCTCCGATCGTTGTCAGAAGTAAGTTGGCCGCAGTGTTATCACT
CATGGTTATGGCAGCACTGCATAATTCTCTTACTGTCATGCCATCCGTAAGATGCTTTTCTGTGACTGGT
GAGTACTCAACCAAGTCATTCTGAGAATAGTGTATGCGGCGACCGAGTTGCTCTTGCCCGGCGTCAATAC
GGGATAATACCGCGCCACATAGCAGAACTTTAAAAGTGCTCATCATTGGAAAACGTTCTTCGGGGCGAAA
ACTCTCAAGGATCTTACCGCTGTTGAGATCCAGTTCGATGTAACCCACTCGTGCACCCAACTGATCTTCA
GCATCTTTTACTTTCACCAGCGTTTCTGGGTGAGCAAAAACAGGAAGGCAAAATGCCGCAAAAAAGGGAA
TAAGGGCGACACGGAAATGTTGAATACTCATACTCTTCCTTTTTCAATATTATTGAAGCATTTATCAGGG
TTATTGTCTCATGAGCGGATACATATTTGAATGTATTTAGAAAAATAAACAAATAGGGGTTCCGCGCACA
TTTCCCCGAAAAGTGCCACCTGACGTCGACGGATCGGGAGATCTCCCGATCCCCTATGGTGCACTCTCAG
TACAATCTGCTCTGATGCCGCATAGTTAAGCCAGTATCTGCTCCCTGCTTGTGTGTTGGAGGTCGCTGAG
TAGTGCGCGAGCAAAATTTAAGCTACAACAAGGCAAGGCTTGACCGACAATTGCATGAAGAATCTGCTTA
GGGTTAGGCGTTTTGCGCTGCTTCGCGATGTACGGGCCAGATATACGCGTT
