>Addgene plasmid #32632 | pcDNA-SADB19L | addgene partial sequence | sequence record 38564 | CMV-F 5'-CGCAAATGGGCGGTAGGCGTG-3'
CTCTCTGGCTAACTAGAGAACCCACTGCTTACTGGCTTATCGAAATTAATACGACTCACTATAGGGAGAC
CCAAGCTGGCTAGCGTTTAAACTTAAGCTTGGTACCTGGCAACACTTCTCAACCTGAGACTTACTTCAAG
ATGCTCGATCCTGGAGAGGTCTATGATGACCCTATTGACCCAATCGAGTTAGAGGCTGAACCCAGAGGAA
CCCCCATTGTCCCCAACATCTTGAGGAACTCTGACTACAATCTCAACTCTCCTTTGATAGAAGATCCTGC
TAGACTAATGTTAGAATGGTTAAAAACAGGGAATAGACCTTATCGGATGACTCTAACAGACAATTGCTCC
AGGTCTTTCAGAGTTTTGAAAGATTATTTCAAGAAGGTAGATTTGGGTTCTCTCAAGGTGGGCGGAATGG
CTGCACAGTCAATGATTTCTCTCTGGTTATATGGTGCCCACTCTGAATCCAACAGGAGCCGGAGATGTAT
AACAGACTTGGCCCATTTCTATTCCAAGTCGTCCCCCATAGAGAAGCTGTTGAATCTCACGCTAGGAAAT
AGAGGGCTGAGAATCCCCCCAGAGGGAGTGTTAAGTTGCCTTGAGAGGGTTGATTATGATAATGCATTTG
GAAGGTATCTTGCCAACACGTATTCCTCTTACTTGTTCTTCCATGTAATCACCTTATACATGAACGCCCT
AGACTGGGATGAAGAAAAGACCATCCTAGCATTATGGAAAGATTTAACCTCAGTGGACATCGGGAAGGAC
TTGGTAAAGTTCAAAGACCAAATATGGGGACTGCTGATCGTGACAAA
